>Addgene plasmid #104417 | p-dCas9-HDAC1-H141A-Hygro | addgene full sequence | sequence record 204223 | Addgene NGS Result
AGACTAGTGAGACGTGCTACTTCCATTTGTCACGTCCTGCACGACGCGAGCTGCGGGGCGGGGGGGAACT
TCCTGACTAGGGGAGGAGTAGAAGGTGGCGCGAAGGGGCCACCAAAGAACGGAGCCGGTTGGCGCCTACC
GGTGGATGTGGAATGTGTGCGAGGCCAGAGGCCACTTGTGTAGCGCCAAGTGCCCAGCGGGGCTGCTAAA
GCGCATGCTCCAGACTGCCTTGGGAAAAGCGCCTCCCCTACCCGGTTGACATTGATTATTGACTAGTTAT
TAATAGTAATCAATTACGGGGTCATTAGTTCATAGCCCATATATGGAGTTCCGCGTTACATAACTTACGG
TAAATGGCCCGCCTGGCTGACCGCCCAACGACCCCCGCCCATTGACGTCAATAATGACGTATGTTCCCAT
AGTAACGCCAATAGGGACTTTCCATTGACGTCAATGGGTGGAGTATTTACGGTAAACTGCCCACTTGGCA
GTACATCAAGTGTATCATATGCCAAGTACGCCCCCTATTGACGTCAATGACGGTAAATGGCCCGCCTGGC
ATTATGCCCAGTACATGACCTTATGGGACTTTCCTACTTGGCAGTACATCTACGTATTAGTCATCGCTAT
TACCATGGTGATGCGGTTTTGGCAGTACATCAATGGGCGTGGATAGCGGTTTGACTCACGGGGATTTCCA
AGTCTCCACCCCATTGACGTCAATGGGAGTTTGTTTTGGCACCAAAATCAACGGGACTTTCCAAAATGTC
GTAACAACTCCGCCCCATTGACGCAAATGGGCGGTAGGCGTGTACGGTGGGAGGTCTATATAAGCAGAGC
TGGTTTAGTGAACCGTCAGATCCGCTAGAGATCCGCGGCCGCTAATACGACTCACTATAGGGAGAGCCGC
CACCATGGATAAAAAGTATTCTATTGGTTTAGCCATCGGCACTAATTCCGTTGGATGGGCTGTCATAACC
GATGAATACAAAGTACCTTCAAAGAAATTTAAGGTGTTGGGGAACACAGACCGTCATTCGATTAAAAAGA
ATCTTATCGGTGCCCTCCTATTCGATAGTGGCGAAACGGCAGAGGCGACTCGCCTGAAACGAACCGCTCG
GAGAAGGTATACACGTCGCAAGAACCGAATATGTTACTTACAAGAAATTTTTAGCAATGAGATGGCCAAA
GTTGACGATTCTTTCTTTCACCGTTTGGAAGAGTCCTTCCTTGTCGAAGAGGACAAGAAACATGAACGGC
ACCCCATCTTTGGAAACATAGTAGATGAGGTGGCATATCATGAAAAGTACCCAACGATTTATCACCTCAG
AAAAAAGCTAGTTGACTCAACTGATAAAGCGGACCTGAGGTTAATCTACTTGGCTCTTGCCCATATGATA
AAGTTCCGTGGGCACTTTCTCATTGAGGGTGATCTAAATCCGGACAACTCGGATGTCGACAAACTGTTCA
TCCAGTTAGTACAAACCTATAATCAGTTGTTTGAAGAGAACCCTATAAATGCAAGTGGCGTGGATGCGAA
GGCTATTCTTAGCGCCCGCCTCTCTAAATCCCGACGGCTAGAAAACCTGATCGCACAATTACCCGGAGAG
AAGAAAAATGGGTTGTTCGGTAACCTTATAGCGCTCTCACTAGGCCTGACACCAAATTTTAAGTCGAACT
TCGACTTAGCTGAAGATGCCAAATTGCAGCTTAGTAAGGACACGTACGATGACGATCTCGACAATCTACT
GGCACAAATTGGAGATCAGTATGCGGACTTATTTTTGGCTGCCAAAAACCTTAGCGATGCAATCCTCCTA
TCTGACATACTGAGAGTTAATACTGAGATTACCAAGGCGCCGTTATCCGCTTCAATGATCAAAAGGTACG
ATGAACATCACCAAGACTTGACACTTCTCAAGGCCCTAGTCCGTCAGCAACTGCCTGAGAAATATAAGGA
AATATTCTTTGATCAGTCGAAAAACGGGTACGCAGGTTATATTGACGGCGGAGCGAGTCAAGAGGAATTC
TACAAGTTTATCAAACCCATATTAGAGAAGATGGATGGGACGGAAGAGTTGCTTGTAAAACTCAATCGCG
AAGATCTACTGCGAAAGCAGCGGACTTTCGACAACGGTAGCATTCCACATCAAATCCACTTAGGCGAATT
GCATGCTATACTTAGAAGGCAGGAGGATTTTTATCCGTTCCTCAAAGACAATCGTGAAAAGATTGAGAAA
ATCCTAACCTTTCGCATACCTTACTATGTGGGACCCCTGGCCCGAGGGAACTCTCGGTTCGCATGGATGA
CAAGAAAGTCCGAAGAAACGATTACTCCATGGAATTTTGAGGAAGTTGTCGATAAAGGTGCGTCAGCTCA
ATCGTTCATCGAGAGGATGACCAACTTTGACAAGAATTTACCGAACGAAAAAGTATTGCCTAAGCACAGT
TTACTTTACGAGTATTTCACAGTGTACAATGAACTCACGAAAGTTAAGTATGTCACTGAGGGCATGCGTA
AACCCGCCTTTCTAAGCGGAGAACAGAAGAAAGCAATAGTAGATCTGTTATTCAAGACCAACCGCAAAGT
GACAGTTAAGCAATTGAAAGAGGACTACTTTAAGAAAATTGAATGCTTCGATTCTGTCGAGATCTCCGGG
GTAGAAGATCGATTTAATGCGTCACTTGGTACGTATCATGACCTCCTAAAGATAATTAAAGATAAGGACT
TCCTGGATAACGAAGAGAATGAAGATATCTTAGAAGATATAGTGTTGACTCTTACCCTCTTTGAAGATCG
GGAAATGATTGAGGAAAGACTAAAAACATACGCTCACCTGTTCGACGATAAGGTTATGAAACAGTTAAAG
AGGCGTCGCTATACGGGCTGGGGACGATTGTCGCGGAAACTTATCAACGGGATAAGAGACAAGCAAAGTG
GTAAAACTATTCTCGATTTTCTAAAGAGCGACGGCTTCGCCAATAGGAACTTTATGCAGCTGATCCATGA
TGACTCTTTAACCTTCAAAGAGGATATACAAAAGGCACAGGTTTCCGGACAAGGGGACTCATTGCACGAA
CATATTGCGAATCTTGCTGGTTCGCCAGCCATCAAAAAGGGCATACTCCAGACAGTCAAAGTAGTGGATG
AGCTAGTTAAGGTCATGGGACGTCACAAACCGGAAAACATTGTAATCGAGATGGCACGCGAAAATCAAAC
GACTCAGAAGGGGCAAAAAAACAGTCGAGAGCGGATGAAGAGAATAGAAGAGGGTATTAAAGAACTGGGC
AGCCAGATCTTAAAGGAGCATCCTGTGGAAAATACCCAATTGCAGAACGAGAAACTTTACCTCTATTACC
TACAAAATGGAAGGGACATGTATGTTGATCAGGAACTGGACATAAACCGTTTATCTGATTACGACGTCGA
TGCCATTGTACCCCAATCCTTTTTGAAGGACGATTCAATCGACAATAAAGTGCTTACACGCTCGGATAAG
AACCGAGGGAAAAGTGACAATGTTCCAAGCGAGGAAGTCGTAAAGAAAATGAAGAACTATTGGCGGCAGC
TCCTAAATGCGAAACTGATAACGCAAAGAAAGTTCGATAACTTAACTAAAGCTGAGAGGGGTGGCTTGTC
TGAACTTGACAAGGCCGGATTTATTAAACGTCAGCTCGTGGAAACCCGCCAAATCACAAAGCATGTTGCA
CAGATACTAGATTCCCGAATGAATACGAAATACGACGAGAACGATAAGCTGATTCGGGAAGTCAAAGTAA
TCACTTTAAAGTCAAAATTGGTGTCGGACTTCAGAAAGGATTTTCAATTCTATAAAGTTAGGGAGATAAA
TAACTACCACCATGCGCACGACGCTTATCTTAATGCCGTCGTAGGGACCGCACTCATTAAGAAATACCCG
AAGCTAGAAAGTGAGTTTGTGTATGGTGATTACAAAGTTTATGACGTCCGTAAGATGATCGCGAAAAGCG
AACAGGAGATAGGCAAGGCTACAGCCAAATACTTCTTTTATTCTAACATTATGAATTTCTTTAAGACGGA
AATCACTCTGGCAAACGGAGAGATACGCAAACGACCTTTAATTGAAACCAATGGGGAGACAGGTGAAATC
GTATGGGATAAGGGCCGGGACTTCGCGACGGTGAGAAAAGTTTTGTCCATGCCCCAAGTCAACATAGTAA
AGAAAACTGAGGTGCAGACCGGAGGGTTTTCAAAGGAATCGATTCTTCCAAAAAGGAATAGTGATAAGCT
CATCGCTCGTAAAAAGGACTGGGACCCGAAAAAGTACGGTGGCTTCGATAGCCCTACAGTTGCCTATTCT
GTCCTAGTAGTGGCAAAAGTTGAGAAGGGAAAATCCAAGAAACTGAAGTCAGTCAAAGAATTATTGGGGA
TAACGATTATGGAGCGCTCGTCTTTTGAAAAGAACCCCATCGACTTCCTTGAGGCGAAAGGTTACAAGGA
AGTAAAAAAGGATCTCATAATTAAACTACCAAAGTATAGTCTGTTTGAGTTAGAAAATGGCCGAAAACGG
ATGTTGGCTAGCGCCGGAGAGCTTCAAAAGGGGAACGAACTCGCACTACCGTCTAAATACGTGAATTTCC
TGTATTTAGCGTCCCATTACGAGAAGTTGAAAGGTTCACCTGAAGATAACGAACAGAAGCAACTTTTTGT
TGAGCAGCACAAACATTATCTCGACGAAATCATAGAGCAAATTTCGGAATTCAGTAAGAGAGTCATCCTA
GCTGATGCCAATCTGGACAAAGTATTAAGCGCATACAACAAGCACAGGGATAAACCCATACGTGAGCAGG
CGGAAAATATTATCCATTTGTTTACTCTTACCAACCTCGGCGCTCCAGCCGCATTCAAGTATTTTGACAC
AACGATAGATCGCAAACGATACACTTCTACCAAGGAGGTGCTAGACGCGACACTGATTCACCAATCCATC
ACGGGATTATATGAAACTCGGATAGATTTGTCACAGCTTGGGGGTGACGGATCCCCCAAGAAGAAGAGGA
AAGTCTCGAGCGACTACAAAGACCATGACGGTGATTATAAAGATCATGACATCGATTACAAGGATGACGA
TGACAAGGCTGCAGGAGGCGGAGGTAGCACGCAGGGCACCCGGAGGAAAGTCTGTTACTACTACGACGGG
GATGTTGGAAATTACTATTATGGACAAGGCCACCCAATGAAGCCTCACCGAATCCGCATGACTCATAATT
TGCTGCTCAACTATGGTCTCTACCGAAAAATGGAAATCTATCGCCCTCACAAAGCCAATGCTGAGGAGAT
GACCAAGTACCACAGCGATGACTACATTAAATTCTTGCGCTCCATCCGTCCAGATAACATGTCGGAGTAC
AGCAAGCAGATGCAGAGATTCAACGTTGGTGAGGACTGTCCAGTATTCGATGGCCTGTTTGAGTTCTGTC
AGTTGTCTACTGGTGGTTCTGTGGCAAGTGCTGTGAAACTTAATAAGCAGCAGACGGACATCGCTGTGAA
TTGGGCTGGGGGCCTGCATGCTGCAAAGAAGTCCGAGGCATCTGGCTTCTGTTACGTCAATGATATCGTC
TTGGCCATCCTGGAACTGCTAAAGTATCACCAGAGGGTGCTGTACATTGACATTGATATTCACCATGGTG
ACGGCGTGGAAGAGGCCTTCTACACCACGGACCGGGTCATGACTGTGTCCTTTCATAAGTATGGAGAGTA
CTTCCCAGGAACTGGGGACCTACGGGATATCGGGGCTGGCAAAGGCAAGTATTATGCTGTTAACTACCCG
CTCCGAGACGGGATTGATGACGAGTCCTATGAGGCCATTTTCAAGCCGGTCATGTCCAAAGTAATGGAGA
TGTTCCAGCCTAGTGCGGTGGTCTTACAGTGTGGCTCAGACTCCCTATCTGGGGATCGGTTAGGTTGCTT
CAATCTAACTATCAAAGGACACGCCAAGTGTGTGGAATTTGTCAAGAGCTTTAACCTGCCTATGCTGATG
CTGGGAGGCGGTGGTTACACCATTCGTAACGTTGCCCGGTGCTGGACATATGAGACAGCTGTGGCCCTGG
ATACGGAGATCCCTAATGAGCTTCCATACAATGACTACTTTGAATACTTTGGACCAGATTTCAAGCTCCA
CATCAGTCCTTCCAATATGACTAACCAGAACACGAATGAGTACCTGGAGAAGATCAAACAGCGACTGTTT
GAGAACCTTAGAATGCTGCCGCACGCACCTGGGGTCCAAATGCAGGCGATTTGAAAACCCGCTGATCAGC
CTCGACTGTGCCTTCTAGTTGCCAGCCATCTGTTGTTTGCCCCTCCCCCGTGCCTTCCTTGACCCTGGAA
GGTGCCACTCCCACTGTCCTTTCCTAATAAAATGAGGAAATTGCATCGCATTGTCTGAGTAGGTGTCATT
CTATTCTGGGGGGTGGGGTGGGGCAGGACAGCAAGGGGGAGGATTGGGAAGACAATAGCAGGCATGCTGG
GGATGCGGTGGGCTCTATGGCTTCTGAGGCGGAAAGAACCAGCTGGGGCTCGATACCGTCGACCTCTAGC
TAGAGCTTGGCGTAATCATGGTCATAGCTGTTTCCTGTGTGAAATTGTTATCCGCTCACAATTCCACACA
ACATACGAGCCGGAAGCATAAAGTGTAAAGCCTAGGGTGCCTAATGAGTGAGCTAACTCACATTAATTGC
GTTGCGCTCACTGCCCGCTTTCCAGTCGGGAAACCTGTCGTGCCAGCTGCATTAATGAATCGGCCAACGC
GCGGGGAGAGGCGGTTTGCGTATTGGGCGCTCTTCCGCTTCCTCGCTCACTGACTCGCTGCGCTCGGTCG
TTCGGCTGCGGCGAGCGGTATCAGCTCACTCAAAGGCGGTAATACGGTTATCCACAGAATCAGGGGATAA
CGCAGGAAAGAACATGTGAGCAAAAGGCCAGCAAAAGGCCAGGAACCGTAAAAAGGCCGCGTTGCTGGCG
TTTTTCCATAGGCTCCGCCCCCCTGACGAGCATCACAAAAATCGACGCTCAAGTCAGAGGTGGCGAAACC
CGACAGGACTATAAAGATACCAGGCGTTTCCCCCTGGAAGCTCCCTCGTGCGCTCTCCTGTTCCGACCCT
GCCGCTTACCGGATACCTGTCCGCCTTTCTCCCTTCGGGAAGCGTGGCGCTTTCTCATAGCTCACGCTGT
AGGTATCTCAGTTCGGTGTAGGTCGTTCGCTCCAAGCTGGGCTGTGTGCACGAACCCCCCGTTCAGCCCG
ACCGCTGCGCCTTATCCGGTAACTATCGTCTTGAGTCCAACCCGGTAAGACACGACTTATCGCCACTGGC
AGCAGCCACTGGTAACAGGATTAGCAGAGCGAGGTATGTAGGCGGTGCTACAGAGTTCTTGAAGTGGTGG
CCTAACTACGGCTACACTAGAAGAACAGTATTTGGTATCTGCGCTCTGCTGAAGCCAGTTACCTTCGGAA
AAAGAGTTGGTAGCTCTTGATCCGGCAAACAAACCACCGCTGGTAGCGGTGGTTTTTTTGTTTGCAAGCA
GCAGATTACGCGCAGAAAAAAAGGATCTCAAGAAGATCCTTTGATCTTTTCTACGGGGTCTGACGCTCAG
TGGAACGAAAACTCACGTTAAGGGATTTTGGTCATGAGATTATCAAAAAGGATCTTCACCTAGATCCTTT
TAAATTAAAAATGAAGTTTTAAATCAATCTAAAGTATATATGAGTAAACTTGGTCTGACAGTTACCAATG
CTTAATCAGTGAGGCACCTATCTCAGCGATCTGTCTATTTCGTTCATCCATAGTTGCCTGACTCCCCGTC
GTGTAGATAACTACGATACGGGAGGGCTTACCATCTGGCCCCAGTGCTGCAATGATACCGCGAGACCCAC
GCTCACCGGCTCCAGATTTATCAGCAATAAACCAGCCAGCCGGAAGGGCCGAGCGCAGAAGTGGTCCTGC
AACTTTATCCGCCTCCATCCAGTCTATTAATTGTTGCCGGGAAGCTAGAGTAAGTAGTTCGCCAGTTAAT
AGTTTGCGCAACGTTGTTGCCATTGCTACAGGCATCGTGGTGTCACGCTCGTCGTTTGGTATGGCTTCAT
TCAGCTCCGGTTCCCAACGATCAAGGCGAGTTACATGATCCCCCATGTTGTGCAAAAAAGCGGTTAGCTC
CTTCGGTCCTCCGATCGTTGTCAGAAGTAAGTTGGCCGCAGTGTTATCACTCATGGTTATGGCAGCACTG
CATAATTCTCTTACTGTCATGCCATCCGTAAGATGCTTTTCTGTGACTGGTGAGTACTCAACCAAGTCAT
TCTGAGAATAGTGTATGCGGCGACCGAGTTGCTCTTGCCCGGCGTCAATACGGGATAATACCGCGCCACA
TAGCAGAACTTTAAAAGTGCTCATCATTGGAAAACGTTCTTCGGGGCGAAAACTCTCAAGGATCTTACCG
CTGTTGAGATCCAGTTCGATGTAACCCACTCGTGCACCCAACTGATCTTCAGCATCTTTTACTTTCACCA
GCGTTTCTGGGTGAGCAAAAACAGGAAGGCAAAATGCCGCAAAAAAGGGAATAAGGGCGACACGGAAATG
TTGAATACTCATACTCTTCCTTTTTCAATATTATTGAAGCATTTATCAGGGTTATTGTCTCATGAGCGGA
TACATATTTGAATGTATTTAGAAAAATAAACAAATAGGGGTTCCGCGCACATTTCCCCGAAAAGTGCCAC
CTGACGTCGACGGGTATACAGACATGATAAGATACATTGATGAGTTTGGACAAACCACAACTAGAATGCA
GTGAAAAAAATGCTTTATTTGTGAAATTTGTGATGCTATTGCTTTATTTGTAACCATTATAAGCTGCAAT
AAACAAGTTGGGGTGGGCGAAGAACTCTCGGCATCTACTCTATTCCTTTGCCCTCGGACGAGTGCTGGGG
CGTCGGTTTCCACTATCGGCGAGTACTTCTACACAGCCATCGGTCCAGACGGCCGCGCTTCTGCGGGCGA
TTTGTGTACGCCCGACAGTCCCGGCTCCGGATCGGACGATTGCGTCGCATCGACCCTGCGCCCAAGCTGC
ATCATCGAAATTGCCGTCAACCAAGCTCTGATAGAGTTGGTCAAGACCAATGCGGAGCATATACGCCCGG
AGCCGCGGCGATCCTGCAAGCTCCGGATGCCTCCGCTCGAAGTAGCGCGTCTGCTGCTCCATACAAGCCA
ACCACGGCCTCCAGAAGAAGATGTTGGCGACCTCGTATTGGGAATCCCCGAACATCGCCTCGCTCCAGTC
AATGACCGCTGTTATGCGGCCATTGTCCGTCAGGACATTGTTGGAGCCGAAATCCGCGTGCACGAGGTGC
CGGACTTCGGGGCAGTCCTCGGCCCAAAGCATCAGCTCATCGAGAGCCTGCGCGACGGACGCACTGACGG
TGTCGTCCATCACAGTTTGCCAGTGATACACATGGGGATCAGCAATCGCGCATATGAAATCACGCCATGT
AGTGTATTGACCGATTCCTTGCGGTCCGAATGGGCCGAACCCGCTCGTCTGGCTAAGATCGGCCGCAGCG
ATCGCATCCATGGCCTCCGCGACCGGCTGCAGAACAGCGGGCAGTTCGGTTTCAGGCAGGTCTTGCAACG
TGACACCCTGTGCACGGCGGGAGATGCAATAGGTCAGGCTCTCGCTGAATTCCCCAATGTCAAGCACTTC
CGGAATCGGGAGCGCGGCCGATGCAAAGTGCCGATAAACATAACGATCTTTGTAGAAACCATCGGCGCAG
CTATTTACCCGCAGGACATATCCACGCCCTCCTACATCGAAGCTGAAAGCACGAGATTCTTCGCCCTCCG
AGAGCTGCATCAGGTCGGAGACGCTGTCGAACTTTTCGATCAGAAACTTCTCGACAGACGTCGCGGTGAG
TTCAGGCTTTTTCATGGTGGCGGGATGCAGGTCGAAAGGCCCGGAGATGAGGAAGAGGAGAACAGCGCGG
CAGACGTGCGCTTTTGAAGCGTGCAGAATGCCGGGCCTCCGGAGGACCTTCGGGCGCCCGCCCCGCCCCT
GAGCCCGCCCCTGAGCCCGCCCCCGGACCCACCCCTTCCCAGCCTCTGAGCCCAGAAAGCGAAGGAGCAA
AGCTGCTATTGGCCGCTGCCCCAAAGGCCTACCCGCTTCCATTGCTCAGCGGTGCTGTCCATCTGCACG
Features (pLannotate 1.2.2; 19 found; start..end, strand, type, name):
    258..637     +  enhancer       CMV enhancer: human cytomegalovirus immediate early enhancer
    638..841     +  promoter       CMV promoter: human cytomegalovirus (CMV) immediate early promoter
    883..901     +  promoter       T7 promoter: promoter for bacteriophage T7 RNA polymerase
    915..5018    +  CDS            Cas9 VQR: Streptococcus pyogenes Cas9 endonuclease with the D1135V/R1335Q/T1337R mutations has an altered recognition specificity for the protospacer adjacent motif (PAM) (Kleinstiver et al., 2015)
   5052..5117    +  CDS            3xFLAG: three tandem FLAG® epitope tags, followed by an enterokinase cleavage site
   5139..6296    +  CDS            HDAC1 (fragment): HDAC1_HUMAN - Also known as RPD3L1. Experimental evidence at protein level: Swiss-Prot protein existence level 1. Responsible for the deacetylation of lysine residues on the N-terminal part of the core histones (H2A, H2B, H3 and H4). Histone deacetylation gives a tag for epigenetic repression and plays an important role in transcriptional regulation, cell cycle progression and developmental events. Histone deacetylases act via the formation of large multiprotein complexes. Deacetylates SP proteins, SP1 and SP3, and regulates their function. Component of the BRG1-RB1-HDAC1 complex, which negati
   6306..6530    +  polyA_signal   bGH poly(A) signal: bovine growth hormone polyadenylation signal
   6534..6555    +  promoter       SV40 promoter (fragment): SV40 enhancer and early promoter
   6560..6576    +  misc_feature   MCS (fragment): pBluescript multiple cloning site
   6625..6641    -  protein_bind   lac operator: The lac repressor binds to the lac operator to inhibit transcription in E. coli. This inhibition can be relieved by adding lactose or isopropyl-β-D-thiogalactopyranoside (IPTG). lac repressor encoded by lacI
   6649..6679    -  promoter       lac promoter: promoter for the E. coli lac operon
   6694..6715    -  protein_bind   CAP binding site: CAP binding activates transcription in the presence of cAMP. E. coli catabolite activator protein
   6728..6820    -  CDS            lacI (fragment): lac repressor; lacI; The lac repressor binds to the lac operator to inhibit transcription in E. coli. This inhibition can be relieved by adding lactose or isopropyl-β-D-thiogalactopyranoside (IPTG).
   7003..7591    -  rep_origin     ori: high-copy-number ColE1/pMB1/pBR322/pUC origin of replication
   7762..8622    -  CDS            AmpR: β-lactamase; bla; confers resistance to ampicillin, carbenicillin, and related antibiotics
   8623..8727    -  promoter       AmpR promoter: bla
   8778..8899    -  polyA_signal   SV40 poly(A) signal: SV40 polyadenylation signal
   8930..9955    -  CDS            HygR: aminoglycoside phosphotransferase from E. coli; aph(4)-Ia; confers resistance to hygromycin
   9973..253     -  promoter       PGK promoter (across the origin): mouse phosphoglycerate kinase 1 promoter
