[The description below was written by a language model from this plasmid's Addgene catalogue record and pLannotate feature annotations shown in this document.]
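Description:
p-dCas9-HDAC1-H141A-Hygro is a mammalian expression/CRISPR plasmid built on the pMLM3705 dCas9 backbone for transient expression of a catalytically dead Cas9 fused to an inactivated human histone deacetylase 1. It is maintained in E. coli through a high-copy ColE1/pUC-type origin and an ampicillin resistance gene (β-lactamase under its own promoter). Remnants of lac regulatory elements, a lacI fragment and small SV40 promoter and MCS fragments in the backbone appear to be cloning leftovers.

The main expression unit is driven by the CMV immediate early enhancer and promoter, with a T7 promoter just upstream of the coding region. It encodes a Streptococcus pyogenes Cas9 open reading frame, followed by a 3xFLAG epitope tag and then a fragment of human HDAC1, and it ends at a bGH polyadenylation signal. The automated annotation labels the Cas9 region as the VQR PAM variant, but the catalogue entry describes it only as dCas9, so that label may simply reflect the closest database match. According to the depositor, the HDAC1 portion covers amino acids 4–384 and carries an H141A substitution introduced by PCR; it is designated dHDAC1 in the record. The fragment was inserted by Gibson cloning.

A second cassette on the opposite strand, added by the depositor, places a hygromycin resistance gene under the mouse PGK promoter with an SV40 polyadenylation signal, allowing selection or enrichment of transfected mammalian cells. No guide RNA cassette is annotated, so guides would have to be supplied separately. Given the mutation, the construct plausibly serves as an inactive-effector control in targeted epigenome editing experiments, although the record states only transient expression of the fusion.
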