Addgene plasmid #104417: p-dCas9-HDAC1-H141A-Hygro
Purpose: transient expression of dCas9-dHDAC1 fusion protein
Depositing lab: Stephan Beck. Depositing organization: University College London.
Backbone
  Vector backbone: pMLM3705
  Backbone manufacturer: Keith Joung (Addgene plasmid # 47754)
  Backbone size w/o insert (bp): 9075
  Vector type: Mammalian Expression, CRISPR
  Selectable markers: Hygromycin
Growth in bacteria
  Bacterial resistance: Ampicillin, 100 μg/mL
  Growth temperature: 37°C
  Growth strain: DH5alpha
  Copy number: High Copy
Gene/Insert
  Gene/Insert name: dHDAC1
  Species: H. sapiens (human)
  Mutation: H141A
  Entrez Gene: HDAC1 (a.k.a. GON-10, HD1, KDAC1, RPD3, RPD3L1)
  Promoter: CMV promoter
  Cloning method: Gibson Cloning
Terms and licenses: Academic/Nonprofit Terms; Industry Terms: Not Available to Industry
Depositor comments: Backbone modification: added Hygromycin resistance cassette (PGK promoter and Hygromycin resistance gene from Addgene Plasmid 41721 (MSCVhygro- F-G9a), SV40 early polyadenylation signal from the pCDNA3.1 backbone of Addgene Plasmid 13820 (HDAC1 Flag). HDAC1 (a.a. 4-384) was from Addgene plasmid 13820 (HDAC1 Flag). The H141A mutation was added by PCR.
How to cite: p-dCas9-HDAC1-H141A-Hygro was a gift from Stephan Beck (Addgene plasmid # 104417 ; http://n2t.net/addgene:104417 ; RRID:Addgene_104417)
