LOCUS       Exported 10219 bp ds-DNA circular SYN 12-MAY-2021
DEFINITION  transient expression of dCas9-dHDAC1 fusion protein.
ACCESSION   .
VERSION     .
KEYWORDS    p-dCas9-HDAC1-H141A-Hygro
SOURCE      synthetic DNA construct
  ORGANISM  synthetic DNA construct
REFERENCE   1 (bases 1 to 10219)
  AUTHORS   Stephan Beck
  TITLE     Beck lab Cas9 plasmids
  JOURNAL   Unpublished
REFERENCE   2 (bases 1 to 10219)
  AUTHORS   .
  TITLE     Direct Submission
  JOURNAL   Exported May 12, 2021 from SnapGene Server 1.1.58
            http://www.snapgene.com
FEATURES             Location/Qualifiers
     source          1..10219
                     /organism="synthetic DNA construct"
                     /mol_type="other DNA"
     polyA_signal    86..207
                     /label=SV40 poly(A) signal
                     /note="SV40 polyadenylation signal"
     primer_bind     complement(97..116)
                     /label=EBV-rev
                     /note="SV40 polyA terminator, reverse primer"
     primer_bind     151..170
                     /label=SV40pA-R
                     /note="SV40 polyA, reverse primer"
     CDS             complement(238..1263)
                     /codon_start=1
                     /gene="aph(4)-Ia"
                     /product="aminoglycoside phosphotransferase from E. coli"
                     /label=HygR
                     /note="confers resistance to hygromycin"
                     /translation="MKKPELTATSVEKFLIEKFDSVSDLMQLSEGEESRAFSFDVGGRG
                     YVLRVNSCADGFYKDRYVYRHFASAALPIPEVLDIGEFSESLTYCISRRAQGVTLQDLP
                     ETELPAVLQPVAEAMDAIAAADLSQTSGFGPFGPQGIGQYTTWRDFICAIADPHVYHWQ
                     TVMDDTVSASVAQALDELMLWAEDCPEVRHLVHADFGSNNVLTDNGRITAVIDWSEAMF
                     GDSQYEVANIFFWRPWLACMEQQTRYFERRHPELAGSPRLRAYMLRIGLDQLYQSLVDG
                     NFDDAAWAQGRCDAIVRSGAGTVGRTQIARRSAAVWTDGCVEVLADSGNRRPSTRPRAK
                     E"
     promoter        complement(1281..1780)
                     /label=PGK promoter
                     /note="mouse phosphoglycerate kinase 1 promoter"
     primer_bind     complement(1329..1348)
                     /label=mPGK-F
                     /note="Mouse PGK promoter, forward primer"
     primer_bind     1722..1745
                     /label=MSCV-rev
                     /note="Murine stem cell virus, reverse primer"
     enhancer        1785..2164
                     /label=CMV enhancer
                     /note="human cytomegalovirus immediate early enhancer"
     promoter        2165..2368
                     /label=CMV promoter
                     /note="human cytomegalovirus (CMV) immediate early
                     promoter"
     primer_bind     2319..2339
                     /label=CMV-F
                     /note="Human CMV immediate early promoter, forward primer"
     primer_bind     2410..2429
                     /label=T7
                     /note="T7 promoter, forward primer"
     promoter        2410..2428
                     /label=T7 promoter
                     /note="promoter for bacteriophage T7 RNA polymerase"
     regulatory      2436..2445
                     /regulatory_class="other"
                     /note="vertebrate consensus sequence for strong initiation
                     of translation (Kozak, 1987)"
     CDS             2442..6545
                     /codon_start=1
                     /product="catalytically dead mutant of the Cas9
                     endonuclease from the Streptococcus pyogenes Type II
                     CRISPR/Cas system"
                     /label=dCas9
                     /note="RNA-guided DNA-binding protein that lacks
                     endonuclease activity due to the D10A mutation in the RuvC
                     catalytic domain and the H840A mutation in the HNH
                     catalytic domain"
                     /translation="MDKKYSIGLAIGTNSVGWAVITDEYKVPSKKFKVLGNTDRHSIKK
                     NLIGALLFDSGETAEATRLKRTARRRYTRRKNRICYLQEIFSNEMAKVDDSFFHRLEES
                     FLVEEDKKHERHPIFGNIVDEVAYHEKYPTIYHLRKKLVDSTDKADLRLIYLALAHMIK
                     FRGHFLIEGDLNPDNSDVDKLFIQLVQTYNQLFEENPINASGVDAKAILSARLSKSRRL
                     ENLIAQLPGEKKNGLFGNLIALSLGLTPNFKSNFDLAEDAKLQLSKDTYDDDLDNLLAQ
                     IGDQYADLFLAAKNLSDAILLSDILRVNTEITKAPLSASMIKRYDEHHQDLTLLKALVR
                     QQLPEKYKEIFFDQSKNGYAGYIDGGASQEEFYKFIKPILEKMDGTEELLVKLNREDLL
                     RKQRTFDNGSIPHQIHLGELHAILRRQEDFYPFLKDNREKIEKILTFRIPYYVGPLARG
                     NSRFAWMTRKSEETITPWNFEEVVDKGASAQSFIERMTNFDKNLPNEKVLPKHSLLYEY
                     FTVYNELTKVKYVTEGMRKPAFLSGEQKKAIVDLLFKTNRKVTVKQLKEDYFKKIECFD
                     SVEISGVEDRFNASLGTYHDLLKIIKDKDFLDNEENEDILEDIVLTLTLFEDREMIEER
                     LKTYAHLFDDKVMKQLKRRRYTGWGRLSRKLINGIRDKQSGKTILDFLKSDGFANRNFM
                     QLIHDDSLTFKEDIQKAQVSGQGDSLHEHIANLAGSPAIKKGILQTVKVVDELVKVMGR
                     HKPENIVIEMARENQTTQKGQKNSRERMKRIEEGIKELGSQILKEHPVENTQLQNEKLY
                     LYYLQNGRDMYVDQELDINRLSDYDVDAIVPQSFLKDDSIDNKVLTRSDKNRGKSDNVP
                     SEEVVKKMKNYWRQLLNAKLITQRKFDNLTKAERGGLSELDKAGFIKRQLVETRQITKH
                     VAQILDSRMNTKYDENDKLIREVKVITLKSKLVSDFRKDFQFYKVREINNYHHAHDAYL
                     NAVVGTALIKKYPKLESEFVYGDYKVYDVRKMIAKSEQEIGKATAKYFFYSNIMNFFKT
                     EITLANGEIRKRPLIETNGETGEIVWDKGRDFATVRKVLSMPQVNIVKKTEVQTGGFSK
                     ESILPKRNSDKLIARKKDWDPKKYGGFDSPTVAYSVLVVAKVEKGKSKKLKSVKELLGI
                     TIMERSSFEKNPIDFLEAKGYKEVKKDLIIKLPKYSLFELENGRKRMLASAGELQKGNE
                     LALPSKYVNFLYLASHYEKLKGSPEDNEQKQLFVEQHKHYLDEIIEQISEFSKRVILAD
                     ANLDKVLSAYNKHRDKPIREQAENIIHLFTLTNLGAPAAFKYFDTTIDRKRYTSTKEVL
                     DATLIHQSITGLYETRIDLSQLGGD"
     CDS             6552..6572
                     /codon_start=1
                     /product="nuclear localization signal of SV40 (simian virus
                     40) large T antigen"
                     /label=SV40 NLS
                     /translation="PKKKRKV"
     CDS             6579..6644
                     /codon_start=1
                     /product="three tandem FLAG(R) epitope tags, followed by an
                     enterokinase cleavage site"
                     /label=3xFLAG
                     /translation="DYKDHDGDYKDHDIDYKDDDDK"
     primer_bind     complement(7827..7844)
                     /label=BGH-rev
                     /note="Bovine growth hormone terminator, reverse primer.
                     Also called BGH reverse"
     polyA_signal    7833..8057
                     /label=bGH poly(A) signal
                     /note="bovine growth hormone polyadenylation signal"
     primer_bind     complement(8128..8144)
                     /label=M13 rev
                     /note="common sequencing primer, one of multiple similar
                     variants"
     primer_bind     complement(8128..8144)
                     /label=M13 Reverse
                     /note="In lacZ gene. Also called M13-rev"
     primer_bind     complement(8141..8163)
                     /label=M13/pUC Reverse
                     /note="In lacZ gene"
     protein_bind    8152..8168
                     /label=lac operator
                     /bound_moiety="lac repressor encoded by lacI"
                     /note="The lac repressor binds to the lac operator to
                     inhibit transcription in E. coli. This inhibition can be
                     relieved by adding lactose or
                     isopropyl-beta-D-thiogalactopyranoside (IPTG)."
     promoter        complement(8176..8206)
                     /label=lac promoter
                     /note="promoter for the E. coli lac operon"
     protein_bind    8221..8242
                     /label=CAP binding site
                     /bound_moiety="E. coli catabolite activator protein"
                     /note="CAP binding activates transcription in the presence
                     of cAMP."
     primer_bind     complement(8359..8376)
                     /label=L4440
                     /note="L4440 vector, forward primer"
     rep_origin      complement(8530..9118)
                     /direction=LEFT
                     /label=ori
                     /note="high-copy-number ColE1/pMB1/pBR322/pUC origin of
                     replication"
     primer_bind     complement(8610..8629)
                     /label=pBR322ori-F
                     /note="pBR322 origin, forward primer"
     CDS             complement(9289..10149)
                     /codon_start=1
                     /gene="bla"
                     /product="beta-lactamase"
                     /label=AmpR
                     /note="confers resistance to ampicillin, carbenicillin, and
                     related antibiotics"
                     /translation="MSIQHFRVALIPFFAAFCLPVFAHPETLVKVKDAEDQLGARVGYI
                     ELDLNSGKILESFRPEERFPMMSTFKVLLCGAVLSRIDAGQEQLGRRIHYSQNDLVEYS
                     PVTEKHLTDGMTVRELCSAAITMSDNTAANLLLTTIGGPKELTAFLHNMGDHVTRLDRW
                     EPELNEAIPNDERDTTMPVAMATTLRKLLTGELLTLASRQQLIDWMEADKVAGPLLRSA
                     LPAGWFIADKSGAGERGSRGIIAALGPDGKPSRIVVIYTTGSQATMDERNRQIAEIGAS
                     LIKHW"
     primer_bind     9912..9931
                     /label=Amp-R
                     /note="Ampicillin resistance gene, reverse primer"
     promoter        complement(10150..35)
                     /gene="bla"
                     /label=AmpR promoter
ORIGIN
        1 tgtatttaga aaaataaaca aataggggtt ccgcgcacat ttccccgaaa agtgccacct
       61 gacgtcgacg ggtatacaga catgataaga tacattgatg agtttggaca aaccacaact
      121 agaatgcagt gaaaaaaatg ctttatttgt gaaatttgtg atgctattgc tttatttgta
      181 accattataa gctgcaataa acaagttggg gtgggcgaag aactctcggc atctactcta
      241 ttcctttgcc ctcggacgag tgctggggcg tcggtttcca ctatcggcga gtacttctac
      301 acagccatcg gtccagacgg ccgcgcttct gcgggcgatt tgtgtacgcc cgacagtccc
      361 ggctccggat cggacgattg cgtcgcatcg accctgcgcc caagctgcat catcgaaatt
      421 gccgtcaacc aagctctgat agagttggtc aagaccaatg cggagcatat acgcccggag
      481 ccgcggcgat cctgcaagct ccggatgcct ccgctcgaag tagcgcgtct gctgctccat
      541 acaagccaac cacggcctcc agaagaagat gttggcgacc tcgtattggg aatccccgaa
      601 catcgcctcg ctccagtcaa tgaccgctgt tatgcggcca ttgtccgtca ggacattgtt
      661 ggagccgaaa tccgcgtgca cgaggtgccg gacttcgggg cagtcctcgg cccaaagcat
      721 cagctcatcg agagcctgcg cgacggacgc actgacggtg tcgtccatca cagtttgcca
      781 gtgatacaca tggggatcag caatcgcgca tatgaaatca cgccatgtag tgtattgacc
      841 gattccttgc ggtccgaatg ggccgaaccc gctcgtctgg ctaagatcgg ccgcagcgat
      901 cgcatccatg gcctccgcga ccggctgcag aacagcgggc agttcggttt caggcaggtc
      961 ttgcaacgtg acaccctgtg cacggcggga gatgcaatag gtcaggctct cgctgaattc
     1021 cccaatgtca agcacttccg gaatcgggag cgcggccgat gcaaagtgcc gataaacata
     1081 acgatctttg tagaaaccat cggcgcagct atttacccgc aggacatatc cacgccctcc
     1141 tacatcgaag ctgaaagcac gagattcttc gccctccgag agctgcatca ggtcggagac
     1201 gctgtcgaac ttttcgatca gaaacttctc gacagacgtc gcggtgagtt caggcttttt
     1261 catggtggcg ggatgcaggt cgaaaggccc ggagatgagg aagaggagaa cagcgcggca
     1321 gacgtgcgct tttgaagcgt gcagaatgcc gggcctccgg aggaccttcg ggcgcccgcc
     1381 ccgcccctga gcccgcccct gagcccgccc ccggacccac cccttcccag cctctgagcc
     1441 cagaaagcga aggagcaaag ctgctattgg ccgctgcccc aaaggcctac ccgcttccat
     1501 tgctcagcgg tgctgtccat ctgcacgaga ctagtgagac gtgctacttc catttgtcac
     1561 gtcctgcacg acgcgagctg cggggcgggg gggaacttcc tgactagggg aggagtagaa
     1621 ggtggcgcga aggggccacc aaagaacgga gccggttggc gcctaccggt ggatgtggaa
     1681 tgtgtgcgag gccagaggcc acttgtgtag cgccaagtgc ccagcggggc tgctaaagcg
     1741 catgctccag actgccttgg gaaaagcgcc tcccctaccc ggttgacatt gattattgac
     1801 tagttattaa tagtaatcaa ttacggggtc attagttcat agcccatata tggagttccg
     1861 cgttacataa cttacggtaa atggcccgcc tggctgaccg cccaacgacc cccgcccatt
     1921 gacgtcaata atgacgtatg ttcccatagt aacgccaata gggactttcc attgacgtca
     1981 atgggtggag tatttacggt aaactgccca cttggcagta catcaagtgt atcatatgcc
     2041 aagtacgccc cctattgacg tcaatgacgg taaatggccc gcctggcatt atgcccagta
     2101 catgacctta tgggactttc ctacttggca gtacatctac gtattagtca tcgctattac
     2161 catggtgatg cggttttggc agtacatcaa tgggcgtgga tagcggtttg actcacgggg
     2221 atttccaagt ctccacccca ttgacgtcaa tgggagtttg ttttggcacc aaaatcaacg
     2281 ggactttcca aaatgtcgta acaactccgc cccattgacg caaatgggcg gtaggcgtgt
     2341 acggtgggag gtctatataa gcagagctgg tttagtgaac cgtcagatcc gctagagatc
     2401 cgcggccgct aatacgactc actataggga gagccgccac catggataaa aagtattcta
     2461 ttggtttagc catcggcact aattccgttg gatgggctgt cataaccgat gaatacaaag
     2521 taccttcaaa gaaatttaag gtgttgggga acacagaccg tcattcgatt aaaaagaatc
     2581 ttatcggtgc cctcctattc gatagtggcg aaacggcaga ggcgactcgc ctgaaacgaa
     2641 ccgctcggag aaggtataca cgtcgcaaga accgaatatg ttacttacaa gaaattttta
     2701 gcaatgagat ggccaaagtt gacgattctt tctttcaccg tttggaagag tccttccttg
     2761 tcgaagagga caagaaacat gaacggcacc ccatctttgg aaacatagta gatgaggtgg
     2821 catatcatga aaagtaccca acgatttatc acctcagaaa aaagctagtt gactcaactg
     2881 ataaagcgga cctgaggtta atctacttgg ctcttgccca tatgataaag ttccgtgggc
     2941 actttctcat tgagggtgat ctaaatccgg acaactcgga tgtcgacaaa ctgttcatcc
     3001 agttagtaca aacctataat cagttgtttg aagagaaccc tataaatgca agtggcgtgg
     3061 atgcgaaggc tattcttagc gcccgcctct ctaaatcccg acggctagaa aacctgatcg
     3121 cacaattacc cggagagaag aaaaatgggt tgttcggtaa ccttatagcg ctctcactag
     3181 gcctgacacc aaattttaag tcgaacttcg acttagctga agatgccaaa ttgcagctta
     3241 gtaaggacac gtacgatgac gatctcgaca atctactggc acaaattgga gatcagtatg
     3301 cggacttatt tttggctgcc aaaaacctta gcgatgcaat cctcctatct gacatactga
     3361 gagttaatac tgagattacc aaggcgccgt tatccgcttc aatgatcaaa aggtacgatg
     3421 aacatcacca agacttgaca cttctcaagg ccctagtccg tcagcaactg cctgagaaat
     3481 ataaggaaat attctttgat cagtcgaaaa acgggtacgc aggttatatt gacggcggag
     3541 cgagtcaaga ggaattctac aagtttatca aacccatatt agagaagatg gatgggacgg
     3601 aagagttgct tgtaaaactc aatcgcgaag atctactgcg aaagcagcgg actttcgaca
     3661 acggtagcat tccacatcaa atccacttag gcgaattgca tgctatactt agaaggcagg
     3721 aggattttta tccgttcctc aaagacaatc gtgaaaagat tgagaaaatc ctaacctttc
     3781 gcatacctta ctatgtggga cccctggccc gagggaactc tcggttcgca tggatgacaa
     3841 gaaagtccga agaaacgatt actccatgga attttgagga agttgtcgat aaaggtgcgt
     3901 cagctcaatc gttcatcgag aggatgacca actttgacaa gaatttaccg aacgaaaaag
     3961 tattgcctaa gcacagttta ctttacgagt atttcacagt gtacaatgaa ctcacgaaag
     4021 ttaagtatgt cactgagggc atgcgtaaac ccgcctttct aagcggagaa cagaagaaag
     4081 caatagtaga tctgttattc aagaccaacc gcaaagtgac agttaagcaa ttgaaagagg
     4141 actactttaa gaaaattgaa tgcttcgatt ctgtcgagat ctccggggta gaagatcgat
     4201 ttaatgcgtc acttggtacg tatcatgacc tcctaaagat aattaaagat aaggacttcc
     4261 tggataacga agagaatgaa gatatcttag aagatatagt gttgactctt accctctttg
     4321 aagatcggga aatgattgag gaaagactaa aaacatacgc tcacctgttc gacgataagg
     4381 ttatgaaaca gttaaagagg cgtcgctata cgggctgggg acgattgtcg cggaaactta
     4441 tcaacgggat aagagacaag caaagtggta aaactattct cgattttcta aagagcgacg
     4501 gcttcgccaa taggaacttt atgcagctga tccatgatga ctctttaacc ttcaaagagg
     4561 atatacaaaa ggcacaggtt tccggacaag gggactcatt gcacgaacat attgcgaatc
     4621 ttgctggttc gccagccatc aaaaagggca tactccagac agtcaaagta gtggatgagc
     4681 tagttaaggt catgggacgt cacaaaccgg aaaacattgt aatcgagatg gcacgcgaaa
     4741 atcaaacgac tcagaagggg caaaaaaaca gtcgagagcg gatgaagaga atagaagagg
     4801 gtattaaaga actgggcagc cagatcttaa aggagcatcc tgtggaaaat acccaattgc
     4861 agaacgagaa actttacctc tattacctac aaaatggaag ggacatgtat gttgatcagg
     4921 aactggacat aaaccgttta tctgattacg acgtcgatgc cattgtaccc caatcctttt
     4981 tgaaggacga ttcaatcgac aataaagtgc ttacacgctc ggataagaac cgagggaaaa
     5041 gtgacaatgt tccaagcgag gaagtcgtaa agaaaatgaa gaactattgg cggcagctcc
     5101 taaatgcgaa actgataacg caaagaaagt tcgataactt aactaaagct gagaggggtg
     5161 gcttgtctga acttgacaag gccggattta ttaaacgtca gctcgtggaa acccgccaaa
     5221 tcacaaagca tgttgcacag atactagatt cccgaatgaa tacgaaatac gacgagaacg
     5281 ataagctgat tcgggaagtc aaagtaatca ctttaaagtc aaaattggtg tcggacttca
     5341 gaaaggattt tcaattctat aaagttaggg agataaataa ctaccaccat gcgcacgacg
     5401 cttatcttaa tgccgtcgta gggaccgcac tcattaagaa atacccgaag ctagaaagtg
     5461 agtttgtgta tggtgattac aaagtttatg acgtccgtaa gatgatcgcg aaaagcgaac
     5521 aggagatagg caaggctaca gccaaatact tcttttattc taacattatg aatttcttta
     5581 agacggaaat cactctggca aacggagaga tacgcaaacg acctttaatt gaaaccaatg
     5641 gggagacagg tgaaatcgta tgggataagg gccgggactt cgcgacggtg agaaaagttt
     5701 tgtccatgcc ccaagtcaac atagtaaaga aaactgaggt gcagaccgga gggttttcaa
     5761 aggaatcgat tcttccaaaa aggaatagtg ataagctcat cgctcgtaaa aaggactggg
     5821 acccgaaaaa gtacggtggc ttcgatagcc ctacagttgc ctattctgtc ctagtagtgg
     5881 caaaagttga gaagggaaaa tccaagaaac tgaagtcagt caaagaatta ttggggataa
     5941 cgattatgga gcgctcgtct tttgaaaaga accccatcga cttccttgag gcgaaaggtt
     6001 acaaggaagt aaaaaaggat ctcataatta aactaccaaa gtatagtctg tttgagttag
     6061 aaaatggccg aaaacggatg ttggctagcg ccggagagct tcaaaagggg aacgaactcg
     6121 cactaccgtc taaatacgtg aatttcctgt atttagcgtc ccattacgag aagttgaaag
     6181 gttcacctga agataacgaa cagaagcaac tttttgttga gcagcacaaa cattatctcg
     6241 acgaaatcat agagcaaatt tcggaattca gtaagagagt catcctagct gatgccaatc
     6301 tggacaaagt attaagcgca tacaacaagc acagggataa acccatacgt gagcaggcgg
     6361 aaaatattat ccatttgttt actcttacca acctcggcgc tccagccgca ttcaagtatt
     6421 ttgacacaac gatagatcgc aaacgataca cttctaccaa ggaggtgcta gacgcgacac
     6481 tgattcacca atccatcacg ggattatatg aaactcggat agatttgtca cagcttgggg
     6541 gtgacggatc ccccaagaag aagaggaaag tctcgagcga ctacaaagac catgacggtg
     6601 attataaaga tcatgacatc gattacaagg atgacgatga caaggctgca ggaggcggag
     6661 gtagcacgca gggcacccgg aggaaagtct gttactacta cgacggggat gttggaaatt
     6721 actattatgg acaaggccac ccaatgaagc ctcaccgaat ccgcatgact cataatttgc
     6781 tgctcaacta tggtctctac cgaaaaatgg aaatctatcg ccctcacaaa gccaatgctg
     6841 aggagatgac caagtaccac agcgatgact acattaaatt cttgcgctcc atccgtccag
     6901 ataacatgtc ggagtacagc aagcagatgc agagattcaa cgttggtgag gactgtccag
     6961 tattcgatgg cctgtttgag ttctgtcagt tgtctactgg tggttctgtg gcaagtgctg
     7021 tgaaacttaa taagcagcag acggacatcg ctgtgaattg ggctgggggc ctgcatgctg
     7081 caaagaagtc cgaggcatct ggcttctgtt acgtcaatga tatcgtcttg gccatcctgg
     7141 aactgctaaa gtatcaccag agggtgctgt acattgacat tgatattcac catggtgacg
     7201 gcgtggaaga ggccttctac accacggacc gggtcatgac tgtgtccttt cataagtatg
     7261 gagagtactt cccaggaact ggggacctac gggatatcgg ggctggcaaa ggcaagtatt
     7321 atgctgttaa ctacccgctc cgagacggga ttgatgacga gtcctatgag gccattttca
     7381 agccggtcat gtccaaagta atggagatgt tccagcctag tgcggtggtc ttacagtgtg
     7441 gctcagactc cctatctggg gatcggttag gttgcttcaa tctaactatc aaaggacacg
     7501 ccaagtgtgt ggaatttgtc aagagcttta acctgcctat gctgatgctg ggaggcggtg
     7561 gttacaccat tcgtaacgtt gcccggtgct ggacatatga gacagctgtg gccctggata
     7621 cggagatccc taatgagctt ccatacaatg actactttga atactttgga ccagatttca
     7681 agctccacat cagtccttcc aatatgacta accagaacac gaatgagtac ctggagaaga
     7741 tcaaacagcg actgtttgag aaccttagaa tgctgccgca cgcacctggg gtccaaatgc
     7801 aggcgatttg aaaacccgct gatcagcctc gactgtgcct tctagttgcc agccatctgt
     7861 tgtttgcccc tcccccgtgc cttccttgac cctggaaggt gccactccca ctgtcctttc
     7921 ctaataaaat gaggaaattg catcgcattg tctgagtagg tgtcattcta ttctgggggg
     7981 tggggtgggg caggacagca agggggagga ttgggaagac aatagcaggc atgctgggga
     8041 tgcggtgggc tctatggctt ctgaggcgga aagaaccagc tggggctcga taccgtcgac
     8101 ctctagctag agcttggcgt aatcatggtc atagctgttt cctgtgtgaa attgttatcc
     8161 gctcacaatt ccacacaaca tacgagccgg aagcataaag tgtaaagcct agggtgccta
     8221 atgagtgagc taactcacat taattgcgtt gcgctcactg cccgctttcc agtcgggaaa
     8281 cctgtcgtgc cagctgcatt aatgaatcgg ccaacgcgcg gggagaggcg gtttgcgtat
     8341 tgggcgctct tccgcttcct cgctcactga ctcgctgcgc tcggtcgttc ggctgcggcg
     8401 agcggtatca gctcactcaa aggcggtaat acggttatcc acagaatcag gggataacgc
     8461 aggaaagaac atgtgagcaa aaggccagca aaaggccagg aaccgtaaaa aggccgcgtt
     8521 gctggcgttt ttccataggc tccgcccccc tgacgagcat cacaaaaatc gacgctcaag
     8581 tcagaggtgg cgaaacccga caggactata aagataccag gcgtttcccc ctggaagctc
     8641 cctcgtgcgc tctcctgttc cgaccctgcc gcttaccgga tacctgtccg cctttctccc
     8701 ttcgggaagc gtggcgcttt ctcaatgctc acgctgtagg tatctcagtt cggtgtaggt
     8761 cgttcgctcc aagctgggct gtgtgcacga accccccgtt cagcccgacc gctgcgcctt
     8821 atccggtaac tatcgtcttg agtccaaccc ggtaagacac gacttatcgc cactggcagc
     8881 agccactggt aacaggatta gcagagcgag gtatgtaggc ggtgctacag agttcttgaa
     8941 gtggtggcct aactacggct acactagaag gacagtattt ggtatctgcg ctctgctgaa
     9001 gccagttacc ttcggaaaaa gagttggtag ctcttgatcc ggcaaacaaa ccaccgctgg
     9061 tagcggtggt ttttttgttt gcaagcagca gattacgcgc agaaaaaaag gatctcaaga
     9121 agatcctttg atcttttcta cggggtctga cgctcagtgg aacgaaaact cacgttaagg
     9181 gattttggtc atgagattat caaaaaggat cttcacctag atccttttaa attaaaaatg
     9241 aagttttaaa tcaatctaaa gtatatatga gtaaacttgg tctgacagtt accaatgctt
     9301 aatcagtgag gcacctatct cagcgatctg tctatttcgt tcatccatag ttgcctgact
     9361 ccccgtcgtg tagataacta cgatacggga gggcttacca tctggcccca gtgctgcaat
     9421 gataccgcga gacccacgct caccggctcc agatttatca gcaataaacc agccagccgg
     9481 aagggccgag cgcagaagtg gtcctgcaac tttatccgcc tccatccagt ctattaattg
     9541 ttgccgggaa gctagagtaa gtagttcgcc agttaatagt ttgcgcaacg ttgttgccat
     9601 tgctacaggc atcgtggtgt cacgctcgtc gtttggtatg gcttcattca gctccggttc
     9661 ccaacgatca aggcgagtta catgatcccc catgttgtgc aaaaaagcgg ttagctcctt
     9721 cggtcctccg atcgttgtca gaagtaagtt ggccgcagtg ttatcactca tggttatggc
     9781 agcactgcat aattctctta ctgtcatgcc atccgtaaga tgcttttctg tgactggtga
     9841 gtactcaacc aagtcattct gagaatagtg tatgcggcga ccgagttgct cttgcccggc
     9901 gtcaatacgg gataataccg cgccacatag cagaacttta aaagtgctca tcattggaaa
     9961 acgttcttcg gggcgaaaac tctcaaggat cttaccgctg ttgagatcca gttcgatgta
    10021 acccactcgt gcacccaact gatcttcagc atcttttact ttcaccagcg tttctgggtg
    10081 agcaaaaaca ggaaggcaaa atgccgcaaa aaagggaata agggcgacac ggaaatgttg
    10141 aatactcata ctcttccttt ttcaatatta ttgaagcatt tatcagggtt attgtctcat
    10201 gagcggatac atatttgaa
//
